Addgene plasmid #70972: pFOSGE_COF3A05
Purpose: Gateway entry clone
Depositing lab: Alexander Stark. Depositing organization: Research Institute of Molecular Pathology (IMP). Publication: Transcriptional regulators form diverse groups with context-dependent regulatory functions. Stampfel G, Kazmar T, Frank O, Wienerroither S, Reiter F, Stark A. Nature. 2015 Nov 9. doi: 10.1038/nature15545. PubMed 26550828.
Backbone
  Vector backbone: pDONR221
  Backbone manufacturer: Invitrogen
  Backbone size w/o insert (bp): 4762
  Vector type: Gateway entry vector
Growth in bacteria
  Bacterial resistance: Kanamycin, 50 μg/mL
  Growth temperature: 37°C
  Growth strain: DH5alpha
  Copy number: High Copy
Gene/Insert
  Gene/Insert name: CG1812 (alt names: FBgn0031119; CG1812, FBtr0077312)
  Species: D. melanogaster (fly)
  Insert size (bp): 1848
  Entrez Gene: CG1812 (a.k.a. Dmel\CG1812)
  Cloning method: Gateway Cloning
  Sequencing primers: 5′ M13-F20; 3′ M13R
Terms and licenses: Academic/Nonprofit Terms; Industry Terms: Not Available to Industry
How to cite: pFOSGE_COF3A05 was a gift from Alexander Stark (Addgene plasmid # 70972 ; http://n2t.net/addgene:70972 ; RRID:Addgene_70972)
