[The description below was written by a language model from this plasmid's Addgene catalogue record.]
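Description:
pFOSGE_COF3A05 is a Gateway entry clone built on the pDONR221 donor vector backbone (4762 bp before insertion) and carrying the coding sequence of the Drosophila melanogaster gene CG1812 (FBgn0031119, transcript FBtr0077312) as an insert of about 1848 bp. It is a high-copy bacterial plasmid maintained in standard E. coli cloning strains under kanamycin selection. The insert was introduced by Gateway recombination. In a pDONR221-derived entry clone this normally means that the donor vector's counter-selectable cassette has been replaced by the gene of interest, which ends up flanked by attL recombination sites. No feature table accompanies the record, however, so the exact site arrangement, reading frame and presence or absence of a stop codon are not stated. M13 forward and reverse primer sites flank the insert and are used to verify it by sequencing.

As an entry vector, the plasmid has no recorded promoter, tag or reporter to drive expression of CG1812 in fly or other eukaryotic cells. Its role is to serve as a shuttle from which the open reading frame can be moved by LR recombination into destination vectors that supply the promoter, fusion domains and selection markers needed for a given experiment. The record links the clone to a study of how transcriptional regulators fall into diverse groups with context-dependent regulatory functions, which suggests it belongs to a collection of Drosophila regulator ORFs prepared for systematic transfer into assay vectors, although the specific destination constructs are not described here.
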