>Addgene plasmid #70972 | pFOSGE_COF3A05 | depositor partial sequence | sequence record 126914 | insert
ATGGCAGCGACGCCAGCGCCAGCAGTGACGCCGGCAGCGACAGCAACGTCGGCTGCGGCCAAAATTCCTG
TGAATCCCGTGTCCCCCGAGGAGGAGACCCTTCTGCGGGGCCTCAACAAGCTGCGCAACGAGGAGAAACT
CACGGACGTCACCCTGATCGTCGAGGAGCACCGATTCAAGGCTCACCGCGTCGTCCTGGCAGCCAGCAGT
GACTACTTTTGCGCCATGTTCGCCGACTGTGCCATGATTGAGTCGCGTAAGGACGAGATAAATCTCTACG
GTATTAAAGCCAGGGCCATGGGCTCGATCATTGACTACATATACACATCGATGCTGGAACTGAACTACGA
TAACATCGAGGAGATCCTGGCGGCAGCCACGCACGTCCAGGTGCGCGAGGTGATTGACCGATGCACGATC
TTTCTGGGCGCAAAGATCGAGATGGAAAACTGCCTGGCCATTGCGGGAATGGCCGATATCTATGGAATTA
TGGACTTATCCGAACGGGCCTACCGCTATATGTGCGCTCACTTTGAGGAGTTCGCGACCACATCGGACTT
TAAAGAAATGAAGGTGGACCAGCTGCGCTTCATCCTCAGCAGCAACTATCCCATTGACGTGGCCGAGCAG
GATCTGGTGCGTCTGGTATGCAGCTTTGCGATCGAACAACAGCTGAATGAGAGCGCTTTGGGGGATCTGC
TGAGGCTGATCAAATGGCAACACATTAGCTATAAGTCCGTGGACGAACTGAGGAACATGAACTGCTCGCT
GGATAAGGGAAAACAGCTGCCACTGCCTACCAGCTACTACAACCGAATAAAACAGGAGCACATGGGGCAC
CTACTCAACGGAGTGGTGTCCCTGAAGGATCAGTCACTGCCACAGGGACCAACAAACATGCGGGGCATGG
AGCTGTGTCTGCTGAAGATCGGGGGCTTCGAGTGGAACGGCCTGACCAATGTAATAATGTGCTTTTCGCC
AAAGAAAATGAATTGGTATGAGTTGACCGCCATTCCGCACATCGATCAGTGCAACTTTGGCACGGCCGTA
CTGAACAACAAACTGTTCATCGTGGGCGGAGCGTACGATGTCTTTTTGAAGGAGTACATCCATCCCTTTG
GCTTCTGCTACTGTCCGCTAAGGAATACATGGATGACCATAGCACCCATTCAGCAGGATCGCTGCCGTTT
CTCGTTGAACGCAGTGGGCACTCAGCATCTGTATGCGGTGGGCGGCATTCTGGACGATGATAACGAAGAA
GCCCTGCGCATGATCTCCAACGTGGAGCGCTACGATATCGCCAAGAATGTATGGACCTATATGCCTAGTC
TGCAGGAGAATCGCAGTCAGCATGCCGGCGTCGTTGTGGGCGATAAGCTTTACATCTCTGGTGGCGTCCA
CTTGGCCAACATACTGGCAAGCATGTGGGTATTCGACACAAAGACGGAAGTCTGGCAGGAGCTGGCCTCG
ATGCCCACGCCCTGTTGTGACCACGTTTTGGTGGCGGTGGATAATCGCATCTATGCCTGCGGCGGATGGC
ACGAGAGTTTGACGGAATGGCGGGTTCTGGTGGAGCACATATATGCCTATGATATTGAGACTAACACGTG
GAGCGTGGAGACCAAGATACCGGCCCCCAAGTTCTACACCGGCGTGACCGCGATGGGCAGAACAATATTC
TTTGTGGGCGGACTGGACTCCACGGAGTCGATTGATCGGGCCAGTGCGGAAACAATGGCCTACGACTTGG
ATACCAAGGAATGGTGGCACGAAAAGGACTCGTGGGACTCGCCCAACGATGTGTGGGAATCAACCTGCGT
GGCCATCTATGTGCCCAATTGTGATGCC
