>Addgene plasmid #70972 | pFOSGE_COF3A05 | addgene partial sequence | sequence record 131573 | M13-F20 5'-TGTAAAACGACGGCCAGT-3'
TTCGTTGCAACAAATTGATGAGCAATGCTTTTTTATAATGCCAACTTTGTACAAAAAAGCAGGCTTCATG
GCAGCGACGCCAGCGCCAGCAGTGACGCCGGCAGCGACAGCAACGTCGGCTGCGGCCAAAATTCCTGTGA
ATCCCGTGTCCCCCGAGGAGGAGACCCTTCTGCGGGGCCTCAACAAGCTGCGCAACGAGGAGAAACTCAC
GGACGTCACCCTGATCGTCGAGGAGCACCGATTCAAGGCTCACCGCGTCGTCCTGGCAGCCAGCAGTGAC
TACTTTTGCGCCATGTTCGCCGACTGTGCCATGATTGAGTCGCGTAAGGACGAGATAAATCTCTACGGTA
TTAAAGCCAGGGCCATGGGCTCGATCATTGACTACATATACACATCGATGCTGGAACTGAACTACGATAA
CATCGAGGAGATCCTGGCGGCAGCCACGCACGTCCAGGTGCGCGAGGTGATTGACCGATGCACGATCTTT
CTGGGCGCAAAGATCGAGATGGAAAACTGCCTGGCCATTGCGGGAATGGCCGATATCTATGGAATTATGG
ACTTATCCGAACGGGCCTACCGCTATATGTGCGCTCACTTTGAGGAGTTCGCGACCACATCGGACTTTAA
AGAAATGAAGGTGGACCAGCTGCGCTTCATCCTC
