>Addgene plasmid #70972 | pFOSGE_COF3A05 | addgene partial sequence | sequence record 131574 | M13-Rev 5'-CAGGAAACAGCTATGACC-3'
ATTTTATTTTGACTGATAGTGACCTGTTCGTTGCAACAAATTGATAAGCAATGCTTTCTTATAATGCCAA
CTTTGTACAAGAAAGCTGGGTCGGCATCACAATTGGGCACATAGATGGCCACGCAGGTTGATTCCCACAC
ATCGTTGGGCGAGTCCCACGAGTCCTTTTCGTGCCACCATTCCTTGGTATCCAAGTCGTAGGCCATTGTT
TCCGCACTGGCCCGATCAATCGACTCCGTGGAGTCCAGTCCGCCCACAAAGAATATTGTTCTGCCCATCG
CGGTCACGCCGGTGTAGAACTTGGGGGCCGGTATCTTGGTCTCCACGCTCCACGTGTTAGTCTCAATATC
ATAGGCATATATGTGCTCCACCAGAACCCGCCATTCCGTCAAACTCTCGTGCCATCCGCCGCAGGCATAG
ATGCGATTATCCACCGCCACCAAAACGTGGTCACAACAGGGCGTGGGCATCGAGGCCAGCTCCTGCCAGA
CTTCCGTCTTTGTGTCGAATACCCACATGCTTGCCAGTATGTTGGCCAAGTGGACGCCACCAGAGATGTA
AAGCTTATCGCCCACAACGACGCCGGCATGCTGACTGCGATTCTCCTGCAGACTAGGCATATAGGTCCAT
ACATTCTTGGCGATATCGTAGCGCTCCACGTTGGAGATCATGCGCAGGGCTTCTTCGTTATCATCGTCCA
GAATGCCGCCCACCGCATACAGATGCTGAGTGCCCACTGCGTTCAACGAGAAACGGCAGCGATCCTGCTG
AATGGG
